Addgene plasmid #128279: pDN-D2irTNG5kwh
Purpose: Mammalian linearizer gene circuit in a Flp-In expression system with a hTetR::EGFP fusion protein
Depositing lab: Gabor Balazsi. Depositing organization: Stony Brook University. Publication: Role of network-mediated stochasticity in mammalian drug resistance. Farquhar KS, Charlebois DA, Szenk M, Cohen J, Nevozhay D, Balazsi G. Nat Commun. 2019 Jun 24;10(1):2766. doi: 10.1038/s41467-019-10330-w. PubMed 31235692.
Backbone
  Vector backbone: pcDNA5/FRT
  Backbone manufacturer: Invitrogen
  Backbone size w/o insert (bp): 5070
  Total vector size (bp): 7505
  Vector type: Mammalian Expression, Synthetic Biology ; Flp-In expression vector
  Selectable markers: Hygromycin
Growth in bacteria
  Bacterial resistance: Ampicillin, 100 μg/mL
  Growth temperature: 37°C
  Growth strain: DH5alpha
  Copy number: High Copy
Gene/Insert
  Gene/Insert name: hTetR::NLS::EGFP (alt names: hTetR; Nuclear localization sequence; EGFP)
  Species: Synthetic
  Insert size (bp): 3414
  Promoter: CMV-D2ir promoter
  Tag / fusion protein: EGFP (C terminal on insert)
  Cloning method: Restriction Enzyme; 5′ cloning site SpeI (not destroyed); 3′ cloning site SphI (not destroyed)
  Sequencing primers: 5′ ACGGGCCAGATATACGCGTT; 3′ CCATAGAGCCCACCGCATCCC
Resource information
  A portion of this plasmid was derived from a plasmid made by: The human codon-optimized TetR regulator was previously developed in pDN-D2irTNG4kwh (Addgene plasmid # 44722; Nevozhay et al Nat Commun. 2013 Feb 5;4:1451. doi: 10.1038/ncomms2471).
Terms and licenses: Academic/Nonprofit Terms; Industry Terms: Not Available to Industry
Depositor comments: The plasmid encodes a mammalian synthetic gene circuit with a fusion humanized TetR::NLS::EGFP protein, which can bind to the CMV-derived promoter with two tetO2 sites (CMV-D2ir) to repress its own expression in a negative feedback loop. The plasmid is used as an intermediate backbone towards constructing pDN-D2irTN2AG5kwh. It is able to integrate into genomic FRT sites.
How to cite: pDN-D2irTNG5kwh was a gift from Gabor Balazsi (Addgene plasmid # 128279 ; http://n2t.net/addgene:128279 ; RRID:Addgene_128279)
