[The description below was written by a language model from this plasmid's Addgene catalogue record and pLannotate feature annotations shown in this document.]
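Description:
pDN-D2irTNG5kwh is a 7.5 kb mammalian expression and synthetic-biology plasmid built on the pcDNA5/FRT Flp-In backbone. It is propagated in E. coli through a high-copy ColE1/pUC-type origin with ampicillin selection (AmpR under its own bla promoter). For mammalian work it carries an FRT site placed immediately upstream of a hygromycin resistance coding sequence followed by an SV40 poly(A) signal. No promoter is annotated directly upstream of HygR, consistent with the usual Flp-In design in which FLP-mediated recombination into a genomic FRT site places the marker behind a resident promoter, so that hygromycin selects for correctly integrated, single-site clones.

The payload is a "linearizer" gene circuit: a human codon-optimised TetR fused through an SV40 nuclear localization signal to a C-terminal EGFP, driven by the CMV-D2ir promoter, a CMV enhancer/promoter derivative carrying two tetO2 operator sites. The automated annotation reports these operators as short PLtetO-1 and tight TRE fragments, and labels the TetR portion as an rtTA3 fragment because of sequence similarity; the catalogue entry identifies it as the repressor hTetR. A rabbit β-globin intron lies between the promoter and the coding sequence, and a WPRE and bGH poly(A) signal follow EGFP, elements that generally enhance transcript processing and expression. Because the fusion protein binds the operators in its own promoter, it represses its own synthesis in a negative feedback loop, with EGFP fluorescence reporting regulator levels directly. The depositor describes the plasmid as an intermediate backbone for building the related construct pDN-D2irTN2AG5kwh, in work on network-mediated stochasticity and mammalian drug resistance.
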