Features (pLannotate 1.2.2; 26 found; start..end, strand, type, name):
     28..80      -  misc_feature   bom (fragment): basis of mobility region from pBR322
    235..614     +  enhancer       CMV enhancer: human cytomegalovirus immediate early enhancer
    615..813     +  promoter       CMV promoter: human cytomegalovirus (CMV) immediate early promoter
    812..833     +  promoter       PLtetO-1 promoter (fragment): modified phage lambda PL promoter with tet operator sites (Lutz and Bujard, 1997)
    839..858     +  promoter       tight TRE promoter (fragment): Tet-responsive promoter PTight, consisting of seven tet operator sequences followed by the minimal CMV promoter
    925..949     +  misc_feature   MCS (fragment): pUC18/19 multiple cloning site
    950..1010    +  promoter       SV40 promoter (fragment): SV40 early promoter
   1041..1613    +  intron         β-globin intron: intron from rabbit β-globin gene
   1637..2256    +  CDS            rtTA3 (fragment): reverse tetracycline transactivator 3 activates expression from Tet-responsive promoters in the presence of doxycycline
   2255..2273    +  CDS            SV40 NLS (fragment): nuclear localization signal of SV40 (simian virus 40) large T antigen
   2297..3016    +  CDS            EGFP: the original enhanced GFP (Yang et al., 1996) mammalian codon-optimized
   3031..3419    +  misc_feature   WPRE: woodchuck hepatitis virus posttranscriptional regulatory element
   3463..3687    +  polyA_signal   bGH poly(A) signal: bovine growth hormone polyadenylation signal
   3691..3712    +  promoter       SV40 promoter (fragment): SV40 enhancer and early promoter
   3733..3966    +  rep_origin     f1 ori (fragment) (sequence partly withheld): f1 bacteriophage origin of replication; arrow indicates direction of (+) strand synthesis
   3971..4018    +  protein_bind   FRT: FLP-mediated recombination occurs in the 8-bp core sequence TCTAGAAA (Turan and Bode, 2011). FLP recombinase from the Saccharomyces cerevisiae 2μ plasmid
   4026..5048    +  CDS            HygR: aminoglycoside phosphotransferase from E. coli; aph(4)-Ia; confers resistance to hygromycin
   5058..5183    +  CDS            ble (fragment): BLE_KLEPN - Experimental evidence at protein level: Swiss-Prot protein existence level 1. Binding protein with a strong affinity to the bleomycin family of antibiotics. Binds to CL990; an antimitotic-antibiotic compound. From Klebsiella pneumoniae.
   5178..5299    +  polyA_signal   SV40 poly(A) signal: SV40 polyadenylation signal
   5372..5388    -  protein_bind   lac operator: The lac repressor binds to the lac operator to inhibit transcription in E. coli. This inhibition can be relieved by adding lactose or isopropyl-β-D-thiogalactopyranoside (IPTG). lac repressor encoded by lacI
   5396..5426    -  promoter       lac promoter: promoter for the E. coli lac operon
   5441..5462    -  protein_bind   CAP binding site: CAP binding activates transcription in the presence of cAMP. E. coli catabolite activator protein
   5475..5567    -  CDS            lacI (fragment): lac repressor; lacI; The lac repressor binds to the lac operator to inhibit transcription in E. coli. This inhibition can be relieved by adding lactose or isopropyl-β-D-thiogalactopyranoside (IPTG).
   5750..6338    -  rep_origin     ori: high-copy-number ColE1/pMB1/pBR322/pUC origin of replication
   6509..7369    -  CDS            AmpR: β-lactamase; bla; confers resistance to ampicillin, carbenicillin, and related antibiotics
   7370..7474    -  promoter       AmpR promoter: bla
>Addgene plasmid #128279 | pDN-D2irTNG5kwh | depositor full sequence | sequence record 245701 | pDN-D2irTNG5kwh sequence 7505 bps
GACGGATCGGGAGATCTCCCGATCCCCTATGGTGCACTCTCAGTACAATCTGCTCTGATGCCGCATAGTT
AAGCCAGTATCTGCTCCCTGCTTGTGTGTTGGAGGTCGCTGAGTAGTGCGCGAGCAAAATTTAAGCTACA
ACAAGGCAAGGCTTGACCGACAATTGCATGAAGAATCTGCTTAGGGTTAGGCGTTTTGCGCTGCTTCGCG
ATGTACGGGCCAGATATACGCGTTGACATTGATTATTGACTAGTTATTAATAGTAATCAATTACGGGGTC
ATTAGTTCATAGCCCATATATGGAGTTCCGCGTTACATAACTTACGGTAAATGGCCCGCCTGGCTGACCG
CCCAACGACCCCCGCCCATTGACGTCAATAATGACGTATGTTCCCATAGTAACGCCAATAGGGACTTTCC
ATTGACGTCAATGGGTGGAGTATTTACGGTAAACTGCCCACTTGGCAGTACATCAAGTGTATCATATGCC
AAGTACGCCCCCTATTGACGTCAATGACGGTAAATGGCCCGCCTGGCATTATGCCCAGTACATGACCTTA
TGGGACTTTCCTACTTGGCAGTACATCTACGTATTAGTCATCGCTATTACCATGGTGATGCGGTTTTGGC
AGTACATCAATGGGCGTGGATAGCGGTTTGACTCACGGGGATTTCCAAGTCTCCACCCCATTGACGTCAA
TGGGAGTTTGTTTTGGCACCAAAATCAACGGGACTTTCCAAAATGTCGTAACAACTCCGCCCCATTGACG
CAAATGGGCGGTAGGCGTGTACGGTGGGAGGTCTATATAAGCATCCCTATCAGTGATAGAGATCAGATCT
CCCTATCAGTGATAGAGAGCTGTTTTGACCTCCATAGAAGACACCGGGACCGATCCAGCCTCCGGACTCT
AGCGTTTAAACTTAAGCTTGGTACCCGGGGATCCTCTAGGGCCTCTGAGCTATTCCAGAAGTAGTGAAGA
GGCTTTTTTGGAGGCCTAGGCTTTTGCAAAAAGCTCCGGATCGATCCTGAGAACTTCAGGGTGAGTTTGG
GGACCCTTGATTGTTCTTTCTTTTTCGCTATTGTAAAATTCATGTTATATGGAGGGGGCAAAGTTTTCAG
GGTGTTGTTTAGAATGGGAAGATGTCCCTTGTATCACCATGGACCCTCATGATAATTTTGTTTCTTTCAC
TTTCTACTCTGTTGACAACCATTGTCTCCTCTTATTTTCTTTTCATTTTCTGTAACTTTTTCGTTAAACT
TTAGCTTGCATTTGTAACGAATTTTTAAATTCACTTTTGTTTATTTGTCAGATTGTAAGTACTTTCTCTA
ATCACTTTTTTTTCAAGGCAATCAGGGTATATTATATTGTACTTCAGCACAGTTTTAGAGAACAATTGTT
ATAATTAAATGATAAGGTAGAATATTTCTGCATATAAATTCTGGCTGGCGTGGAAATATTCTTATTGGTA
GAAACAACTACATCCTGGTCATCATCCTGCCTTTCTCTTTATGGTTACAATGATATACACTGTTTGAGAT
GAGGATAAAATACTCTGAGTCCAAACCGGGCCCCTCTGCTAACCATGTTCATGCCTTCTTCTTTTTCCTA
CAGGTCCTGCAGGCGCCACCATGGGTTCTAGACTGGACAAGAGCAAAGTCATAAACTCTGCTCTGGAATT
ACTCAATGAAGTCGGTATCGAAGGCCTGACGACAAGGAAACTCGCTCAAAAGCTGGGAGTTGAGCAGCCT
ACCCTGTACTGGCACGTGAAGAACAAGCGGGCCCTGCTCGATGCCCTGGCAATCGAGATGCTGGACAGGC
ATCATACCCACTTCTGCCCCCTGGAAGGCGAGTCATGGCAAGACTTTCTGCGGAACAACGCCAAGTCATT
CCGCTGTGCTCTCCTCTCACATCGCGACGGGGCTAAAGTGCATCTCGGCACCCGCCCAACAGAGAAACAG
TACGAAACCCTGGAAAATCAGCTCGCGTTCCTGTGTCAGCAAGGCTTCTCCCTGGAGAACGCACTGTACG
CTCTGTCCGCCGTGGGCCACTTTACACTGGGCTGCGTATTGGAGGATCAGGAGCATCAAGTAGCAAAAGA
GGAAAGAGAGACACCTACCACCGATTCTATGCCCCCACTTCTGAGACAAGCAATTGAGCTGTTCGACCAT
CAGGGAGCCGAACCTGCCTTCCTTTTCGGCCTGGAACTAATCATATGTGGCCTGGAGAAACAGCTAAAGT
GCGAAAGCGGCGGGCCAAAAAAGAAGAGAAAGGGTGACGGTGCTGGTTTAATTAACATGGTGAGCAAGGG
CGAGGAGCTGTTCACCGGGGTGGTGCCCATCCTGGTCGAGCTGGACGGCGACGTAAACGGCCACAAGTTC
AGCGTGTCCGGCGAGGGCGAGGGCGATGCCACCTACGGCAAGCTGACCCTGAAGTTCATCTGCACCACCG
GCAAGCTGCCCGTGCCCTGGCCCACCCTCGTGACCACCCTGACCTACGGCGTGCAGTGCTTCAGCCGCTA
CCCCGACCACATGAAGCAGCACGACTTCTTCAAGTCCGCCATGCCCGAAGGCTACGTCCAGGAGCGCACC
ATCTTCTTCAAGGACGACGGCAACTACAAGACCCGCGCCGAGGTGAAGTTCGAGGGCGACACCCTGGTGA
ACCGCATCGAGCTGAAGGGCATCGACTTCAAGGAGGACGGCAACATCCTGGGGCACAAGCTGGAGTACAA
CTACAACAGCCACAACGTCTATATCATGGCCGACAAGCAGAAGAACGGCATCAAGGTGAACTTCAAGATC
CGCCACAACATCGAGGACGGCAGCGTGCAGCTCGCCGACCACTACCAGCAGAACACCCCCATCGGCGACG
GCCCCGTGCTGCTGCCCGACAACCACTACCTGAGCACCCAGTCCGCCCTGAGCAAAGACCCCAACGAGAA
GCGCGATCACATGGTCCTGCTGGAGTTCGTGACCGCCGCCGGGATCACTCTCGGCATGGACGAGCTGTAC
AAGTAAACCGGTGCGGCCGCAATCAACCTCTGGATTACAAAATTTGTGAAAGATTGACTGGTATTCTTAA
CTATGTTGCTCCTTTTACGCTATGTGGATACGCTGCTTTAATGCCTTTGTATCATGCTATTGCTTCCCGT
ATGGCTTTCATTTTCTCCTCCTTGTATAAATCCTGGTTGCTGTCTCTTTATGAGGAGTTGTGGCCCGTTG
TCAGGCAACGTGGCGTGGTGTGCACTGTGTTTGCTGACGCAACCCCCACTGGTTGGGGCATTGCCACCAC
CTGTCAGCTCCTTTCCGGGACTTTCGCTTTCCCCCTCCCTATTGCCACGGCGGAACTCATCGCCGCCTGC
CTTGCCCGCTGCTGGACAGGGGCTCGGCTGTTGGGCACTGACAATTCCGTGGTGTTGTCCTCGAGTCTAG
AGGGCCCGTTTAAACCCGCTGATCAGCCTCGACTGTGCCTTCTAGTTGCCAGCCATCTGTTGTTTGCCCC
TCCCCCGTGCCTTCCTTGACCCTGGAAGGTGCCACTCCCACTGTCCTTTCCTAATAAAATGAGGAAATTG
CATCGCATTGTCTGAGTAGGTGTCATTCTATTCTGGGGGGTGGGGTGGGGCAGGACAGCAAGGGGGAGGA
TTGGGAAGACAATAGCAGGCATGCTGGGGATGCGGTGGGCTCTATGGCTTCTGAGGCGGAAAGAACCAGC
TGGGGCTCTAGGGGGTATCCCC
[124 nt withheld, positions 3733-3856]
C
[91 nt withheld, positions 3858-3948]
AGGGTGATGGTTCACGTACCTAGAAGTTCCTATTCCGAAGTTCCTATTCTCTAGAAAGTATAGGAACTTC
CTTGGCCAAAAAGCCTGAACTCACCGCGACGTCTGTCGAGAAGTTTCTGATCGAAAAGTTCGACAGCGTC
TCCGACCTGATGCAGCTCTCGGAGGGCGAAGAATCTCGTGCTTTCAGCTTCGATGTAGGAGGGCGTGGAT
ATGTCCTGCGGGTAAATAGCTGCGCCGATGGTTTCTACAAAGATCGTTATGTTTATCGGCACTTTGCATC
GGCCGCGCTCCCGATTCCGGAAGTGCTTGACATTGGGGAATTCAGCGAGAGCCTGACCTATTGCATCTCC
CGCCGTGCACAGGGTGTCACGTTGCAAGACCTGCCTGAAACCGAACTGCCCGCTGTTCTGCAGCCGGTCG
CGGAGGCCATGGATGCGATCGCTGCGGCCGATCTTAGCCAGACGAGCGGGTTCGGCCCATTCGGACCGCA
AGGAATCGGTCAATACACTACATGGCGTGATTTCATATGCGCGATTGCTGATCCCCATGTGTATCACTGG
CAAACTGTGATGGACGACACCGTCAGTGCGTCCGTCGCGCAGGCTCTCGATGAGCTGATGCTTTGGGCCG
AGGACTGCCCCGAAGTCCGGCACCTCGTGCACGCGGATTTCGGCTCCAACAATGTCCTGACGGACAATGG
CCGCATAACAGCGGTCATTGACTGGAGCGAGGCGATGTTCGGGGATTCCCAATACGAGGTCGCCAACATC
TTCTTCTGGAGGCCGTGGTTGGCTTGTATGGAGCAGCAGACGCGCTACTTCGAGCGGAGGCATCCGGAGC
TTGCAGGATCGCCGCGGCTCCGGGCGTATATGCTCCGCATTGGTCTTGACCAACTCTATCAGAGCTTGGT
TGACGGCAATTTCGATGATGCAGCTTGGGCGCAGGGTCGATGCGACGCAATCGTCCGATCCGGAGCCGGG
ACTGTCGGGCGTACACAAATCGCCCGCAGAAGCGCGGCCGTCTGGACCGATGGCTGTGTAGAAGTACTCG
CCGATAGTGGAAACCGACGCCCCAGCACTCGTCCGAGGGCAAAGGAATAGCACGTACTACGAGATTTCGA
TTCCACCGCCGCCTTCTATGAAAGGTTGGGCTTCGGAATCGTTTTCCGGGACGCCGGCTGGATGATCCTC
CAGCGCGGGGATCTCATGCTGGAGTTCTTCGCCCACCCCAACTTGTTTATTGCAGCTTATAATGGTTACA
AATAAAGCAATAGCATCACAAATTTCACAAATAAAGCATTTTTTTCACTGCATTCTAGTTGTGGTTTGTC
CAAACTCATCAATGTATCTTATCATGTCTGTATACCGTCGACCTCTAGCTAGAGCTTGGCGTAATCATGG
TCATAGCTGTTTCCTGTGTGAAATTGTTATCCGCTCACAATTCCACACAACATACGAGCCGGAAGCATAA
AGTGTAAAGCCTGGGGTGCCTAATGAGTGAGCTAACTCACATTAATTGCGTTGCGCTCACTGCCCGCTTT
CCAGTCGGGAAACCTGTCGTGCCAGCTGCATTAATGAATCGGCCAACGCGCGGGGAGAGGCGGTTTGCGT
ATTGGGCGCTCTTCCGCTTCCTCGCTCACTGACTCGCTGCGCTCGGTCGTTCGGCTGCGGCGAGCGGTAT
CAGCTCACTCAAAGGCGGTAATACGGTTATCCACAGAATCAGGGGATAACGCAGGAAAGAACATGTGAGC
AAAAGGCCAGCAAAAGGCCAGGAACCGTAAAAAGGCCGCGTTGCTGGCGTTTTTCCATAGGCTCCGCCCC
CCTGACGAGCATCACAAAAATCGACGCTCAAGTCAGAGGTGGCGAAACCCGACAGGACTATAAAGATACC
AGGCGTTTCCCCCTGGAAGCTCCCTCGTGCGCTCTCCTGTTCCGACCCTGCCGCTTACCGGATACCTGTC
CGCCTTTCTCCCTTCGGGAAGCGTGGCGCTTTCTCATAGCTCACGCTGTAGGTATCTCAGTTCGGTGTAG
GTCGTTCGCTCCAAGCTGGGCTGTGTGCACGAACCCCCCGTTCAGCCCGACCGCTGCGCCTTATCCGGTA
ACTATCGTCTTGAGTCCAACCCGGTAAGACACGACTTATCGCCACTGGCAGCAGCCACTGGTAACAGGAT
TAGCAGAGCGAGGTATGTAGGCGGTGCTACAGAGTTCTTGAAGTGGTGGCCTAACTACGGCTACACTAGA
AGGACAGTATTTGGTATCTGCGCTCTGCTGAAGCCAGTTACCTTCGGAAAAAGAGTTGGTAGCTCTTGAT
CCGGCAAACAAACCACCGCTGGTAGCGGTGGTTTTTTTGTTTGCAAGCAGCAGATTACGCGCAGAAAAAA
AGGATCTCAAGAAGATCCTTTGATCTTTTCTACGGGGTCTGACGCTCAGTGGAACGAAAACTCACGTTAA
GGGATTTTGGTCATGAGATTATCAAAAAGGATCTTCACCTAGATCCTTTTAAATTAAAAATGAAGTTTTA
AATCAATCTAAAGTATATATGAGTAAACTTGGTCTGACAGTTACCAATGCTTAATCAGTGAGGCACCTAT
CTCAGCGATCTGTCTATTTCGTTCATCCATAGTTGCCTGACTCCCCGTCGTGTAGATAACTACGATACGG
GAGGGCTTACCATCTGGCCCCAGTGCTGCAATGATACCGCGAGACCCACGCTCACCGGCTCCAGATTTAT
CAGCAATAAACCAGCCAGCCGGAAGGGCCGAGCGCAGAAGTGGTCCTGCAACTTTATCCGCCTCCATCCA
GTCTATTAATTGTTGCCGGGAAGCTAGAGTAAGTAGTTCGCCAGTTAATAGTTTGCGCAACGTTGTTGCC
ATTGCTACAGGCATCGTGGTGTCACGCTCGTCGTTTGGTATGGCTTCATTCAGCTCCGGTTCCCAACGAT
CAAGGCGAGTTACATGATCCCCCATGTTGTGCAAAAAAGCGGTTAGCTCCTTCGGTCCTCCGATCGTTGT
CAGAAGTAAGTTGGCCGCAGTGTTATCACTCATGGTTATGGCAGCACTGCATAATTCTCTTACTGTCATG
CCATCCGTAAGATGCTTTTCTGTGACTGGTGAGTACTCAACCAAGTCATTCTGAGAATAGTGTATGCGGC
GACCGAGTTGCTCTTGCCCGGCGTCAATACGGGATAATACCGCGCCACATAGCAGAACTTTAAAAGTGCT
CATCATTGGAAAACGTTCTTCGGGGCGAAAACTCTCAAGGATCTTACCGCTGTTGAGATCCAGTTCGATG
TAACCCACTCGTGCACCCAACTGATCTTCAGCATCTTTTACTTTCACCAGCGTTTCTGGGTGAGCAAAAA
CAGGAAGGCAAAATGCCGCAAAAAAGGGAATAAGGGCGACACGGAAATGTTGAATACTCATACTCTTCCT
TTTTCAATATTATTGAAGCATTTATCAGGGTTATTGTCTCATGAGCGGATACATATTTGAATGTATTTAG
AAAAATAAACAAATAGGGGTTCCGCGCACATTTCCCCGAAAAGTGCCACCTGACGTC
