>Addgene plasmid #128279 | pDN-D2irTNG5kwh | addgene partial sequence | sequence record 248947 | Addgene NGS Result
GTGATGCGGTTTTGGCAGTACATCAATGGGCGTGGATAGCGGTTTGACTCACGGGGATTTCCAAGTCTCC
ACCCCATTGACGTCAATGGGAGTTTGTTTTGGCACCAAAATCAACGGGACTTTCCAAAATGTCGTAACAA
CTCCGCCCCATTGACGCAAATGGGCGGTAGGCGTGTACGGTGGGAGGTCTATATAAGCATCCCTATCAGT
GATAGAGATCAGATCTCCCTATCAGTGATAGAGAGCTGTTTTGACCTCCATAGAAGACACCGGGACCGAT
CCAGCCTCCGGACTCTAGCGTTTAAACTTAAGCTTGGTACCCGGGGATCCTCTAGGGCCTCTGAGCTATT
CCAGAAGTAGTGAAGAGGCTTTTTTGGAGGCCTAGGCTTTTGCAAAAAGCTCCGGATCGATCCTGAGAAC
TTCAGGGTGAGTTTGGGGACCCTTGATTGTTCTTTCTTTTTCGCTATTGTAAAATTCATGTTATATGGAG
GGGGCAAAGTTTTCAGGGTGTTGTTTAGAATGGGAAGATGTCCCTTGTATCACCATGGACCCTCATGATA
ATTTTGTTTCTTTCACTTTCTACTCTGTTGACAACCATTGTCTCCTCTTATTTTCTTTTCATTTTCTGTA
ACTTTTTCGTTAAACTTTAGCTTGCATTTGTAACGAATTTTTAAATTCACTTTTGTTTATTTGTCAGATT
GTAAGTACTTTCTCTAATCACTTTTTTTTCAAGGCAATCAGGGTATATTATATTGTACTTCAGCACAGTT
TTAGAGAACAATTGTTATAATTAAATGATAAGGTAGAATATTTCTGCATATAAATTCTGGCTGGCGTGGA
AATATTCTTATTGGTAGAAACAACTACATCCTGGTCATCATCCTGCCTTTCTCTTTATGGTTACAATGAT
ATACACTGTTTGAGATGAGGATAAAATACTCTGAGTCCAAACCGGGCCCCTCTGCTAACCATGTTCATGC
CTTCTTCTTTTTCCTACAGGTCCTGCAGGCGCCACCATGGGTTCTAGACTGGACAAGAGCAAAGTCATAA
ACTCTGCTCTGGAATTACTCAATGAAGTCGGTATCGAAGGCCTGACGACAAGGAAACTCGCTCAAAAGCT
GGGAGTTGAGCAGCCTACCCTGTACTGGCACGTGAAGAACAAGCGGGCCCTGCTCGATGCCCTGGCAATC
GAGATGCTGGACAGGCATCATACCCACTTCTGCCCCCTGGAAGGCGAGTCATGGCAAGACTTTCTGCGGA
ACAACGCCAAGTCATTCCGCTGTGCTCTCCTCTCACATCGCGACGGGGCTAAAGTGCATCTCGGCACCCG
CCCAACAGAGAAACAGTACGAAACCCTGGAAAATCAGCTCGCGTTCCTGTGTCAGCAAGGCTTCTCCCTG
GAGAACGCACTGTACGCTCTGTCCGCCGTGGGCCACTTTACACTGGGCTGCGTATTGGAGGATCAGGAGC
ATCAAGTAGCAAAAGAGGAAAGAGAGACACCTACCACCGATTCTATGCCCCCACTTCTGAGACAAGCAAT
TGAGCTGTTCGACCATCAGGGAGCCGAACCTGCCTTCCTTTTCGGCCTGGAACTAATCATATGTGGCCTG
GAGAAACAGCTAAAGTGCGAAAGCGGCGGGCCAAAAAAGAAGAGAAAGGGTGACGGTGCTGGTTTAATTA
ACATGGTGAGCAAGGGCGAGGAGCTGTTCACCGGGGTGGTGCCCATCCTGGTCGAGCTGGACGGCGACGT
AAACGGCCACAAGTTCAGCGTGTCCGGCGAGGGCGAGGGCGATGCCACCTACGGCAAGCTGACCCTGAAG
TTCATCTGCACCACCGGCAAGCTGCCCGTGCCCTGGCCCACCCTCGTGACCACCCTGACCTACGGCGTGC
AGTGCTTCAGCCGCTACCCCGACCACATGAAGCAGCACGACTTCTTCAAGTCCGCCATGCCCGAAGGCTA
CGTCCAGGAGCGCACCATCTTCTTCAAGGACGACGGCAACTACAAGACCCGCGCCGAGGTGAAGTTCGAG
GGCGACACCCTGGTGAACCGCATCGAGCTGAAGGGCATCGACTTCAAGGAGGACGGCAACATCCTGGGGC
ACAAGCTGGAGTACAACTACAACAGCCACAACGTCTATATCATGGCCGACAAGCAGAAGAACGGCATCAA
GGTGAACTTCAAGATCCGCCACAACATCGAGGACGGCAGCGTGCAGCTCGCCGACCACTACCAGCAGAAC
ACCCCCATCGGCGACGGCCCCGTGCTGCTGCCCGACAACCACTACCTGAGCACCCAGTCCGCCCTGAGCA
AAGACCCCAACGAGAAGCGCGATCACATGGTCCTGCTGGAGTTCGTGACCGCCGCCGGGATCACTCTCGG
CATGGACGAGCTGTACAAGTAAACCGGTGCGGCCGCAATCAACCTCTGGATTACAAAATTTGTGAAAGAT
TGACTGGTATTCTTAACTATGTTGCTCCTTTTACGCTATGTGGATACGCTGCTTTAATGCCTTTGTATCA
TGCTATTGCTTCCCGTATGGCTTTCATTTTCTCCTCCTTGTATAAATCCTGGTTGCTGTCTCTTTATGAG
GAGTTGTGGCCCGTTGTCAGGCAACGTGGCGTGGTGTGCACTGTGTTTGCTGACGCAACCCCCACTGGTT
GGGGCATTGCCACCACCTGTCAGCTCCTTTCCGGGACTTTCGCTTTCCCCCTCCCTATTGCCACGGCGGA
ACTCATCGCCGCCTGCCTTGCCCGCTGCTGGACAGGGGCTCGGCTGTTGGGCACTGACAATTCCGTGGTG
TTGTCCTCGAGTCTAGAGGGCCCGTTTAAACCCGCTGATCAGCCTCGACTGTGCCTTCTAGTTGCCAGCC
ATCTGTTGTTTGCCCCTCCCCCGTGCCTTCCTTGACCCTGGAAGGTGCCACTCCCACTGTCCTTTCCTAA
TAAAATGAGGAAATTGCATCGCATTGTCTGAGTAGGTGTCATTCTATTCTGGGGGGTGGGGTGGGGCAGG
ACAGCAAGGGGGAGGATTGGGAAGACAATAGCAGGCATGCTGGGGATGCGGTGGGCTCTATGGCTTCTGA
GGCGGAAAGAACCAGCTGGGGCTCTAGGGGGTATCCCC
[124 nt withheld, positions 3119-3242]
C
[91 nt withheld, positions 3244-3334]
AGGGTGATGGTTCACGTACCTAGAAGTTCCTATTCCGAAGTTCCTATTCTCTAGAAAGTATAGGAACTTC
CTTGGCCAAAAAGCCTGAACTCACCGCGACGTCTGTCGAGAAGTTTCTGATCGAAAAGTTCGACAGCGTC
TCCGACCTGATGCAGCTCTCGGAGGGCGAAGAATCTCGTGCTTTCAGCTTCGATGTAGGAGGGCGTGGAT
ATGTCCTGCGGGTAAATAGCTGCGCCGATGGTTTCTACAAAGATCGTTATGTTTATCGGCACTTTGCATC
GGCCGCGCTCCCGATTCCGGAAGTGCTTGACATTGGGGAATTCAGCGAGAGCCTGACCTATTGCATCTCC
CGCCGTGCACAGGGTGTCACGTTGCAAGACCTGCCTGAAACCGAACTGCCCGCTGTTCTGCAGCCGGTCG
CGGAGGCCATGGATGCGATCGCTGCGGCCGATCTTAGCCAGACGAGCGGGTTCGGCCCATTCGGACCGCA
AGGAATCGGTCAATACACTACATGGCGTGATTTCATATGCGCGATTGCTGATCCCCATGTGTATCACTGG
CAAACTGTGATGGACGACACCGTCAGTGCGTCCGTCGCGCAGGCTCTCGATGAGCTGATGCTTTGGGCCG
AGGACTGCCCCGAAGTCCGGCACCTCGTGCACGCGGATTTCGGCTCCAACAATGTCCTGACGGACAATGG
CCGCATAACAGCGGTCATTGACTGGAGCGAGGCGATGTTCGGGGATTCCCAATACGAGGTCGCCAACATC
TTCTTCTGGAGGCCGTGGTTGGCTTGTATGGAGCAGCAGACGCGCTACTTCGAGCGGAGGCATCCGGAGC
TTGCAGGATCGCCGCGGCTCCGGGCGTATATGCTCCGCATTGGTCTTGACCAACTCTATCAGAGCTTGGT
TGACGGCAATTTCGATGATGCAGCTTGGGCGCAGGGTCGATGCGACGCAATCGTCCGATCCGGAGCCGGG
ACTGTCGGGCGTACACAAATCGCCCGCAGAAGCGCGGCCGTCTGGACCGATGGCTGTGTAGAAGTACTCG
CCGATAGTGGAAACCGACGCCCCAGCACTCGTCCGAGGGCAAAGGAATAGCACGTACTACGAGATTTCGA
TTCCACCGCCGCCTTCTATGAAAGGTTGGGCTTCGGAATCGTTTTCCGGGACGCCGGCTGGATGATCCTC
CAGCGCGGGGATCTCATGCTGGAGTTCTTCGCCCACCCCAACTTGTTTATTGCAGCTTATAATGGTTACA
AATAAAGCAATAGCATCACAAATTTCACAAATAAAGCATTTTTTTCACTGCATTCTAGTTGTGGTTTGTC
CAAACTCATCAATGTATCTTATCATGTCTGTATACCGTCGACCTCTAGCTAGAGCTTGGCGTAATCATGG
TCATAGCTGTTTCCTGTGTGAAATTGTTATCCGCTCACAATTCCACACAACATACGAGCCGGAAGCATAA
AGTGTAAAGCCTGGGGTGCCTAATGAGTGAGCTAACTCACATTAATTGCGTTGCGCTCACTGCCCGCTTT
CCAGTCGGGAAACCTGTCGTGCCAGCTGCATTAATGAATCGGCCAACGCGCGGGGAGAGGCGGTTTGCGT
ATTGGGCGCTCTTCCGCTTCCTCGCTCACTGACTCGCTGCGCTCGGTCGTTCGGCTGCGGCGAGCGGTAT
CAGCTCACTCAAAGGCGGTAATACGGTTATCCACAGAATCAGGGGATAACGCAGGAAAGAACATGTGAGC
AAAAGGCCAGCAAAAGGCCAGGAACCGTAAAAAGGCCGCGTTGCTGGCGTTTTTCCATAGGCTCCGCCCC
CCTGACGAGCATCACAAAAATCGACGCTCAAGTCAGAGGTGGCGAAACCCGACAGGACTATAAAGATACC
AGGCGTTTCCCCCTGGAAGCTCCCTCGTGCGCTCTCCTGTTCCGACCCTGCCGCTTACCGGATACCTGTC
CGCCTTTCTCCCTTCGGGAAGCGTGGCGCTTTCTCATAGCTCACGCTGTAGGTATCTCAGTTCGGTGTAG
GTCGTTCGCTCCAAGCTGGGCTGTGTGCACGAACCCCCCGTTCAGCCCGACCGCTGCGCCTTATCCGGTA
ACTATCGTCTTGAGTCCAACCCGGTAAGACACGACTTATCGCCACTGGCAGCAGCCACTGGTAACAGGAT
TAGCAGAGCGAGGTATGTAGGCGGTGCTACAGAGTTCTTGAAGTGGTGGCCTAACTACGGCTACACTAGA
AGAACAGTATTTGGTATCTGCGCTCTGCTGAAGCCAGTTACCTTCGGAAAAAGAGTTGGTAGCTCTTGAT
CCGGCAAACAAACCACCGCTGGTAGCGGTGGTTTTTTTGTTTGCAAGCAGCAGATTACGCGCAGAAAAAA
AGGATCTCAAGAAGATCCTTTGATCTTTTCTACGGGGTCTGACGCTCAGTGGAACGAAAACTCACGTTAA
GGGATTTTGGTCATGAGATTATCAAAAAGGATCTTCACCTAGATCCTTTTAAATTAAAAATGAAGTTTTA
AATCAATCTAAAGTATATATGAGTAAACTTGGTCTGACAGTTACCAATGCTTAATCAGTGAGGCACCTAT
CTCAGCGATCTGTCTATTTCGTTCATCCATAGTTGCCTGACTCCCCGTCGTGTAGATAACTACGATACGG
GAGGGCTTACCATCTGGCCCCAGTGCTGCAATGATACCGCGAGACCCACGCTCACCGGCTCCAGATTTAT
CAGCAATAAACCAGCCAGCCGGAAGGGCCGAGCGCAGAAGTGGTCCTGCAACTTTATCCGCCTCCATCCA
GTCTATTAATTGTTGCCGGGAAGCTAGAGTAAGTAGTTCGCCAGTTAATAGTTTGCGCAACGTTGTTGCC
ATTGCTACAGGCATCGTGGTGTCACGCTCGTCGTTTGGTATGGCTTCATTCAGCTCCGGTTCCCAACGAT
CAAGGCGAGTTACATGATCCCCCATGTTGTGCAAAAAAGCGGTTAGCTCCTTCGGTCCTCCGATCGTTGT
CAGAAGTAAGTTGGCCGCAGTGTTATCACTCATGGTTATGGCAGCACTGCATAATTCTCTTACTGTCATG
CCATCCGTAAGATGCTTTTCTGTGACTGGTGAGTACTCAACCAAGTCATTCTGAGAATAGTGTATGCGGC
GACCGAGTTGCTCTTGCCCGGCGTCAATACGGGATAATACCGCGCCACATAGCAGAACTTTAAAAGTGCT
CATCATTGGAAAACGTTCTTCGGGGCGAAAACTCTCAAGGATCTTACCGCTGTTGAGATCCAGTTCGATG
TAACCCACTCGTGCACCCAACTGATCTTCAGCATCTTTTACTTTCACCAGCGTTTCTGGGTGAGCAAAAA
CAGGAAGGCAAAATGCCGCAAAAAAGGGAATAAGGGCGACACGGAAATGTTGAATACTCATACTCTTCCT
TTTTCAATATTATTGAAGCATTTATCAGGGTTATTGTCTCATGAGCGGATACATATTTGAATGTATTTAG
AAAAATAAACAAATAGGGGTTCCGCGCACATTTCCCCGAAAAGTGCCACCTGACGTCGACGGATCGGGAG
ATCTCCCGATCCCCTATGGTGCACTCTCAGTACAATCTGCTCTGATGCCGCATAGTTAAGCCAGTATCTG
CTCCCTGCTTGTGTGTTGGAGGTCGCTGAGTAGTGCGCGAGCAAAATTTAAGCTACAACAAGGCAAGGCT
TGACCGACAATTGCATGAAGAATCTGCTTAGGGTTAGGCGTTTTGCGCTGCTTCGCGATGTACGGGCCAG
ATATACGCGTTGACATTGATTATTGACTAGTTATTAATAGTAATCAATTACGGGGTCATTAGTTCATAGC
CCATATATGGAGTTCCGCGTTACATAACTTACGGTAAATGGCCCGCCTGGCTGACCGCCCAACGACCCCC
GCCCATTGACGTCAATAATGACGTATGTTCCCATAGTAACGCCAATAGGGACTTTCCATTGACGTCAATG
GGTGGAGTATTTACGGTAAACTGCCCACTTGGCAGTACATCAAGTGTATCATATGCCAAGTACGCCCCCT
ATTGACGTCAATGACGGTAAATGGCCCGCCTGGCATTATGCCCAGTACATGACCTTATGGGACTTTCCTA
CTTGGCAGTACATCTACGTATTAGTCATCGCTATTACCATG
